>Addgene plasmid #227803 | pAAV-Tnnt2-HA-Luciferase | addgene full sequence | sequence record 454205 | Addgene NGS Result
CTGCGCGCTCGCTCGCTCACTGAGGCCGCCCGGGCAAAGCCCGGGCGTCGGGCGACCTTTGGTCGCCCGG
CCTCAGTGAGCGAGCGAGCGCGCAGAGAGGGAGTGGCCAACTCCATCACTAGGGGTTCCTTGTAGTTAAT
GATTAACCCGCCATGCTACTTATCTACCAGGGTAATGGGGATCCTCTAGAACTATAGCTCAGTCCATTAG
GAGCCAGTAGCCTGGAAGATGTCTTTACCCCCAGCATCAGTTCAAGTGGAGCAGCACATAACTCTTGCCC
TCTGCCTTCCAAGATTCTGGTGCTGAGACTTATGGAGTGTCTTGGAGGTTGCCTTCTGCCCCCCAACCCT
GCTCCCAGCTGGCCCTCCCAGGCCTGGGTTGCTGGCCTCTGCTTTATCAGGATTCTCAAGAGGGACAGCT
GGTTTATGTTGCATGACTGTTCCCTGCATATCTGCTCTGGTTTTAAATAGCTTATCTGAGCAGCTGGAGG
ACCACATGGGCTTATATGGCGTGGGGTACATGTTCCTGTAGCCTTGTCCCTGGCACCTGCCAAAATAGCA
GCCAACACCCCCCACCCCCACCGCCATCCCCCTGCCCCACCCGTCCCCTGTCGCACATTCCTCCCTCCGC
AGGGCTGGCTCACCAGGCCCCAGCCCACATGCCTGCTTAAAGCCCTCTCCATCCTCTGCCTCACCCAGTC
CCCGCTGAGACTGAGCAGACGCCTCCAGGATCTGTCGGCAGAGCTCCTCGAGAAGCATGTACCCATATGA
TGTGCCCGACTATGCTGAAGACGCCAAAAACATAAAGAAAGGCCCGGCGCCATTCTATCCGCTGGAAGAT
GGAACCGCTGGAGAGCAACTGCATAAGGCTATGAAGAGATACGCCCTGGTTCCTGGAACAATTGCTTTTA
CAGATGCACATATCGAGGTGGACATCACTTACGCTGAGTACTTCGAAATGTCCGTTCGGTTGGCAGAAGC
TATGAAACGATATGGGCTGAATACAAATCACAGAATCGTCGTATGCAGTGAAAACTCTCTTCAATTCTTT
ATGCCGGTGTTGGGCGCGTTATTTATCGGAGTTGCAGTTGCGCCCGCGAACGACATTTATAATGAACGTG
AATTGCTCAACAGTATGGGCATTTCGCAGCCTACCGTGGTGTTCGTTTCCAAAAAGGGGTTGCAAAAAAT
TTTGAACGTGCAAAAAAAGCTCCCAATCATCCAAAAAATTATTATCATGGATTCTAAAACGGATTACCAG
GGATTTCAGTCGATGTACACGTTCGTCACATCTCATCTACCTCCCGGTTTTAATGAATACGATTTTGTGC
CAGAGTCCTTCGATAGGGACAAGACAATTGCACTGATCATGAACTCCTCTGGATCTACTGGTCTGCCTAA
AGGTGTCGCTCTGCCTCATAGAACTGCCTGCGTGAGATTCTCGCATGCCAGAGATCCTATTTTTGGCAAT
CAAATCATTCCGGATACTGCGATTTTAAGTGTTGTTCCATTCCATCACGGTTTTGGAATGTTTACTACAC
TCGGATATTTGATATGTGGATTTCGAGTCGTCTTAATGTATAGATTTGAAGAAGAGCTGTTTCTGAGGAG
CCTTCAGGATTACAAGATTCAAAGTGCGCTGCTGGTGCCAACCCTATTCTCCTTCTTCGCCAAAAGCACT
CTGATTGACAAATACGATTTATCTAATTTACACGAAATTGCTTCTGGTGGCGCTCCCCTCTCTAAGGAAG
TCGGGGAAGCGGTTGCCAAGAGGTTCCATCTGCCAGGTATCAGGCAAGGATATGGGCTCACTGAGACTAC
ATCAGCTATTCTGATTACACCCGAGGGGGATGATAAACCGGGCGCGGTCGGTAAAGTTGTTCCATTTTTT
GAAGCGAAGGTTGTGGATCTGGATACCGGGAAAACGCTGGGCGTTAATCAAAGAGGCGAACTGTGTGTGA
GAGGTCCTATGATTATGTCCGGTTATGTAAACAATCCGGAAGCGACCAACGCCTTGATTGACAAGGATGG
ATGGCTACATTCTGGAGACATAGCTTACTGGGACGAAGACGAACACTTCTTCATCGTTGACCGCCTGAAG
TCTCTGATTAAGTACAAAGGCTATCAGGTGGCTCCCGCTGAATTGGAATCCATCTTGCTCCAACACCCCA
ACATCTTCGACGCAGGTGTCGCAGGTCTTCCCGACGATGACGCCGGTGAACTTCCCGCCGCCGTTGTTGT
TTTGGAGCACGGAAAGACGATGACGGAAAAAGAGATCGTGGATTACGTCGCCAGTCAAGTAACAACCGCG
AAAAAGTTGCGCGGAGGAGTTGTGTTTGTGGACGAAGTACCGAAAGGTCTTACCGGAAAACTCGACGCAA
GAAAAATCAGAGAGATCCTCATAAAGGCCAAGAAGGGCGGAAAGATCGCCGTGTAAGTACCTCTAGAGTC
GACCCGGGCGGCCTCGAGGACGGGGTGAACTACGCCTGAGGATCCGATCTTTTTCCCTCTGCCAAAAATT
ATGGGGACATCATGAAGCCCCTTGAGCATCTGACTTCTGGCTAATAAAGGAAATTTATTTTCATTGCAAT
AGTGTGTTGGAATTTTTTGTGTCTCTCACTCGGAAGCAATTCGTTGATCTGAATTTCGACCACCCATAAT
ACCCATTACCCTGGTAGATAAGTAGCATGGCGGGTTAATCATTAACTACAAGGAACCCCTAGTGATGGAG
TTGGCCACTCCCTCTCTGCGCGCTCGCTCGCTCACTGAGGCCGGGCGACCAAAGGTCGCCCGACGCCCGG
GCTTTGCCCGGGCGGCCTCAGTGAGCGAGCGAGCGCGCAGCCTTAATTAACCTAATTCACTGGCCGTCGT
TTTACAACGTCGTGACTGGGAAAACCCTGGCGTTACCCAACTTAATCGCCTTGCAGCACATCCCCCTTTC
GCCAGCTGGCGTAATAGCGAAGAGGCCCGCACCGATCGCCCTTCCCAACAGTTGCGCAGCCTGAATGGCG
AATGGG
[124 nt withheld, positions 3017-3140]
C
[91 nt withheld, positions 3142-3232]
A
[49 nt withheld, positions 3234-3282]
CCTTTGACGTTGGAGTCCACGTTCTTT
[37 nt withheld, positions 3310-3346]
ACCCTATCTCGGTCTATTCTTTTGATTTATAAGGGATTTTGCCGATTTCGGCCTATTGGTTAAAAAATGA
GCTGATTTAACAAAAATTTAACGCGAATTTTAACAAAATATTAACGCTTACAATTTAGGTGGCACTTTTC
GGGGAAATGTGCGCGGAACCCCTATTTGTTTATTTTTCTAAATACATTCAAATATGTATCCGCTCATGAG
ACAATAACCCTGATAAATGCTTCAATAATATTGAAAAAGGAAGAGTATGAGTATTCAACATTTCCGTGTC
GCCCTTATTCCCTTTTTTGCGGCATTTTGCCTTCCTGTTTTTGCTCACCCAGAAACGCTGGTGAAAGTAA
AAGATGCTGAAGATCAGTTGGGTGCACGAGTGGGTTACATCGAACTGGATCTCAACAGCGGTAAGATCCT
TGAGAGTTTTCGCCCCGAAGAACGTTTTCCAATGATGAGCACTTTTAAAGTTCTGCTATGTGGCGCGGTA
TTATCCCGTATTGACGCCGGGCAAGAGCAACTCGGTCGCCGCATACACTATTCTCAGAATGACTTGGTTG
AGTACTCACCAGTCACAGAAAAGCATCTTACGGATGGCATGACAGTAAGAGAATTATGCAGTGCTGCCAT
AACCATGAGTGATAACACTGCGGCCAACTTACTTCTGACAACGATCGGAGGACCGAAGGAGCTAACCGCT
TTTTTGCACAACATGGGGGATCATGTAACTCGCCTTGATCGTTGGGAACCGGAGCTGAATGAAGCCATAC
CAAACGACGAGCGTGACACCACGATGCCTGTAGCAATGGCAACAACGTTGCGCAAACTATTAACTGGCGA
ACTACTTACTCTAGCTTCCCGGCAACAATTAATAGACTGGATGGAGGCGGATAAAGTTGCAGGACCACTT
CTGCGCTCGGCCCTTCCGGCTGGCTGGTTTATTGCTGATAAATCTGGAGCCGGTGAGCGTGGGTCTCGCG
GTATCATTGCAGCACTGGGGCCAGATGGTAAGCCCTCCCGTATCGTAGTTATCTACACGACGGGGAGTCA
GGCAACTATGGATGAACGAAATAGACAGATCGCTGAGATAGGTGCCTCACTGATTAAGCATTGGTAACTG
TCAGACCAAGTTTACTCATATATACTTTAGATTGATTTAAAACTTCATTTTTAATTTAAAAGGATCTAGG
TGAAGATCCTTTTTGATAATCTCATGACCAAAATCCCTTAACGTGAGTTTTCGTTCCACTGAGCGTCAGA
CCCCGTAGAAAAGATCAAAGGATCTTCTTGAGATCCTTTTTTTCTGCGCGTAATCTGCTGCTTGCAAACA
AAAAAACCACCGCTACCAGCGGTGGTTTGTTTGCCGGATCAAGAGCTACCAACTCTTTTTCCGAAGGTAA
CTGGCTTCAGCAGAGCGCAGATACCAAATACTGTTCTTCTAGTGTAGCCGTAGTTAGGCCACCACTTCAA
GAACTCTGTAGCACCGCCTACATACCTCGCTCTGCTAATCCTGTTACCAGTGGCTGCTGCCAGTGGCGAT
AAGTCGTGTCTTACCGGGTTGGACTCAAGACGATAGTTACCGGATAAGGCGCAGCGGTCGGGCTGAACGG
GGGGTTCGTGCACACAGCCCAGCTTGGAGCGAACGACCTACACCGAACTGAGATACCTACAGCGTGAGCT
ATGAGAAAGCGCCACGCTTCCCGAAGGGAGAAAGGCGGACAGGTATCCGGTAAGCGGCAGGGTCGGAACA
GGAGAGCGCACGAGGGAGCTTCCAGGGGGAAACGCCTGGTATCTTTATAGTCCTGTCGGGTTTCGCCACC
TCTGACTTGAGCGTCGATTTTTGTGATGCTCGTCAGGGGGGCGGAGCCTATGGAAAAACGCCAGCAACGC
GGCCTTTTTACGGTTCCTGGCCTTTTGCTGGCCTTTTGCTCACATGTTCTTTCCTGCGTTATCCCCTGAT
TCTGTGGATAACCGTATTACCGCCTTTGAGTGAGCTGATACCGCTCGCCGCAGCCGAACGACCGAGCGCA
GCGAGTCAGTGAGCGAGGAAGCGGAAGAGCGCCCAATACGCAAACCGCCTCTCCCCGCGCGTTGGCCGAT
TCATTAATGCAGCTGGCACGACAGGTTTCCCGACTGGAAAGCGGGCAGTGAGCGCAACGCAATTAATGTG
AGTTAGCTCACTCATTAGGCACCCCAGGCTTTACACTTTATGCTTCCGGCTCGTATGTTGTGTGGAATTG
TGAGCGGATAACAATTTCACACAGGAAACAGCTATGACCATGATTACGCCAGATTTAATTAAGGCCTTAA
TTAGG
Features (pLannotate 1.2.2; 14 found; start..end, strand, type, name):
    760..785     +  CDS            3xHA (fragment): three tandem HA epitope tags
    787..2436    +  CDS            luciferase: firefly luciferase; luc+; enhanced luc+ version of the luciferase gene
   2563..2618    +  polyA_signal   β-globin poly(A) signal: rabbit β-globin polyadenylation signal (Gil and Proudfoot, 1987)
   2711..2841    +  repeat_region  AAV2 ITR (fragment): inverted terminal repeat of adeno-associated virus serotype 2 inverted
   2855..3012    +  CDS            lacZα (fragment): LacZα fragment of β-galactosidase; lacZ fragment
   3017..3445    +  rep_origin     f1 ori (sequence partly withheld): f1 bacteriophage origin of replication; arrow indicates direction of (+) strand synthesis
   3498..3602    +  promoter       AmpR promoter: bla
   3603..4463    +  CDS            AmpR: β-lactamase; bla; confers resistance to ampicillin, carbenicillin, and related antibiotics
   4634..5222    +  rep_origin     ori: high-copy-number ColE1/pMB1/pBR322/pUC origin of replication
   5405..5497    +  CDS            lacI (fragment): lac repressor; lacI; The lac repressor binds to the lac operator to inhibit transcription in E. coli. This inhibition can be relieved by adding lactose or isopropyl-β-D-thiogalactopyranoside (IPTG).
   5510..5531    +  protein_bind   CAP binding site: CAP binding activates transcription in the presence of cAMP. E. coli catabolite activator protein
   5546..5576    +  promoter       lac promoter: promoter for the E. coli lac operon
   5584..5600    +  protein_bind   lac operator: The lac repressor binds to the lac operator to inhibit transcription in E. coli. This inhibition can be relieved by adding lactose or isopropyl-β-D-thiogalactopyranoside (IPTG). lac repressor encoded by lacI
   5661..130     -  repeat_region  AAV2 ITR (fragment) (across the origin): inverted terminal repeat of adeno-associated virus serotype 2 inverted
