[The description below was written by a language model from this plasmid's Addgene catalogue record and pLannotate feature annotations shown in this document.]
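Description:
pAAV-Tnnt2-HA-Luciferase is an adeno-associated virus transfer plasmid for cardiomyocyte-restricted expression of an HA-tagged firefly luciferase reporter in mammalian cells and tissues. It was built by Gibson cloning into the pAAV-Tnnt2-Strabd-GFP backbone. The 5,661-nt sequence carries two AAV2 inverted terminal repeats, both annotated as partial matches, that flank the expression cassette. ITRs are the cis elements needed for replication and packaging of the intervening DNA into AAV particles when rep, cap and helper functions are supplied separately. Outside the ITRs, the bacterial backbone contains a high-copy ColE1/pUC-type origin, an ampicillin resistance gene (β-lactamase) with its own promoter, and an f1 phage origin. It also retains remnants of a lac cloning region (lacZα and lacI fragments, CAP site, lac promoter and operator), which have no role in the payload.

According to the catalogue entry, the cassette is driven by the Tnnt2 (cardiac troponin T) promoter, which is widely used to confine AAV transgene expression to cardiomyocytes. The automated feature table does not annotate this promoter, but the unannotated stretch between the upstream ITR and the coding region is where it would be expected to lie. The coding region begins with a short HA epitope, detected as a fragment of a 3xHA feature and therefore probably a single copy. This sits directly before the luc+ version of firefly luciferase, and the transcript ends in a rabbit β-globin polyadenylation signal. The HA tag allows antibody detection of the protein, while luciferase gives a quantitative bioluminescent readout. This suits the construct to measuring the efficiency and cardiac specificity of AAV gene delivery, consistent with the associated study of AAV-based cardiac gene transfer after myocardial infarction.
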