Addgene plasmid #227803: pAAV-Tnnt2-HA-Luciferase
Purpose: cardiomyocytes-specific plasmid with Tnnt2 promotor, expressing the coding sequence of luciferase and a HA tag
Depositing lab: Yuxuan Guo. Depositing organization: Peking University Health Science Center. Publication: Myocardial infarction creates a critical time window for AAV-based cardiac gene transfer. Chen G, Zhang Y, Liu Z, Wu J, Chen Z, Yang L, Zhang J, Wu Y, Li J, Bai B, Lv Z, Gao F, Dong E, Guo Y. Fundam Res. 2025 Jun 30;5(6):2993-3000. doi: 10.1016/j.fmre.2025.06.012. eCollection 2025 Nov. PubMed 41467029.
Backbone
  Vector backbone: pAAV-Tnnt2-Strabd-GFP
  Vector type: Mammalian Expression, AAV
Growth in bacteria
  Bacterial resistance: Ampicillin, 100 μg/mL
  Growth temperature: 37°C
  Growth strain: NEB Stable
  Copy number: Unknown
Gene/Insert
  Gene/Insert name: HA-Luciferase
  Promoter: Tnnt2
  Cloning method: Gibson Cloning
  Sequencing primers: 5′ CCAGGGTAATGGGGATCCT
Terms and licenses: Academic/Nonprofit Terms; Industry Terms: Not Available to Industry
Depositor comments: Please visit https://doi.org/10.1101/2024.06.10.597311 for bioRxiv preprint.
How to cite: pAAV-Tnnt2-HA-Luciferase was a gift from Yuxuan Guo (Addgene plasmid # 227803 ; http://n2t.net/addgene:227803 ; RRID:Addgene_227803)
